Addgene plasmid #173870: mCherry-NES-SspB-LARG-DH-P2A-iLIDcaax
Purpose: Mammalian expression of mCherry-NES-SspB-LARG-DH-P2A-iLIDcaax (opto-RhoA)
Depositing lab: Takao Nakata. Depositing organization: Institute of Science Tokyo. Publication: Optogenetic control of small GTPases reveals RhoA mediates intracellular calcium signaling. Inaba H, Miao Q, Nakata T. J Biol Chem. 2021 Jan-Jun;296:100290. doi: 10.1016/j.jbc.2021.100290. Epub 2021 Jan 13. PubMed 33453281.
Backbone
  Vector backbone: pEGFP-N1
  Backbone manufacturer: Clontech
  Backbone size w/o insert (bp): 3946
  Total vector size (bp): 6340
  Modifications to backbone: EGFP was removed
  Vector type: Mammalian Expression
Growth in bacteria
  Bacterial resistance: Kanamycin, 50 μg/mL
  Growth temperature: 37°C
  Growth strain: DH5alpha
  Copy number: High Copy
Gene/Insert
  Gene/Insert name: mCherry-NES-SspB-LARG-DH-P2A-iLIDcaax
  Species: H. sapiens (human); Avena sativa (oat)
  Insert size (bp): 2394
  GenBank ID: NM_015313.2
  Promoter: CMV
  Tag / fusion protein: mCherry (N terminal on insert); C-terminal CAAX-box (C terminal on backbone)
  Entrez Gene: ARHGEF12 (a.k.a. LARG, PRO2792)
  Cloning method: Restriction Enzyme; 5′ cloning site AgeI (not destroyed); 3′ cloning site NotI (not destroyed)
  Sequencing primers: 5′ GGTCTATATAAGCAGAGCTGG; 3′ AAGTAAAACCTCTACAAATGTGG
Terms and licenses: Academic/Nonprofit Terms; Industry Terms: Not Available to Industry
How to cite: mCherry-NES-SspB-LARG-DH-P2A-iLIDcaax was a gift from Takao Nakata (Addgene plasmid # 173870 ; http://n2t.net/addgene:173870 ; RRID:Addgene_173870)
