[The description below was written by a language model from this plasmid's Addgene catalogue record and pLannotate feature annotations shown in this document.]
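Description:
mCherry-NES-SspB-LARG-DH-P2A-iLIDcaax is a 6.3 kb mammalian expression plasmid built on the Clontech pEGFP-N1 backbone with EGFP removed and a 2.4 kb optogenetic cassette ("opto-RhoA") cloned between the AgeI and NotI sites. It is propagated in E. coli at high copy from a ColE1/pUC-type origin and selected with kanamycin. The NeoR/KanR gene sits behind tandem bacterial (bla) and SV40 early promoters and is followed by an HSV TK polyadenylation signal, so the same marker can also confer G418 resistance in mammalian cells. An f1 origin is present as well. Short hits annotated as RSF ori, ble, bGH poly(A) and SV40 large T antigen are small fragments, probably backbone remnants or homology matches rather than functional parts.

The CMV immediate-early enhancer and promoter drive a single open reading frame terminated by the SV40 poly(A) signal. The first product is mCherry fused to a nuclear export signal, SspB, and the DH (catalytic) domain of human ARHGEF12/LARG, a guanine nucleotide exchange factor for RhoA. A P2A self-cleaving peptide separates it from iLID, a light-sensitive module based on the oat (Avena sativa) LOV2 domain. The automated annotation labels this region miniSOG, presumably through LOV-domain similarity. iLID carries a C-terminal K-Ras-derived CAAX box that anchors it to the plasma membrane. In the iLID system, blue light exposes a peptide that SspB binds, so illumination should recruit the cytosolic, red-fluorescent GEF fragment to the membrane and activate RhoA locally. The P2A design delivers both components from one plasmid. The associated work used such tools to control small GTPases optogenetically and to link RhoA to intracellular calcium signalling.
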