Features (pLannotate 1.2.2; 18 found; start..end, strand, type, name):
      1..54      +  rep_origin     RSF ori (fragment): Plasmids containing the RSF 1030 origin of replication can be propagated in E. coli cells that contain additional plasmids with compatible origins.
    122..425     +  enhancer       CMV enhancer: human cytomegalovirus immediate early enhancer
    426..629     +  promoter       CMV promoter: human cytomegalovirus (CMV) immediate early promoter
    674..1381    +  CDS            mCherry: mCherry is a basic (constitutively fluorescent) red fluorescent protein published in 2004, derived from Discosoma sp.. It is reported to be a very rapidly-maturing monomer with low acid sensitivity.
   1430..1771    +  CDS            sspB (fragment): SSPB_HAEIN - Experimental evidence at protein level: Swiss-Prot protein existence level 1. Also stimulates degradation of the N-terminus of RseA (residues 1-108, alone or in complex with sigma-E) by ClpX-ClpP in a non-ssrA-mediated fashion. From Haemophilus influenzae (strain ATCC 51907 / DSM 11121 / KW20 / Rd).
   1808..2473    +  CDS            ARHGEF12 (fragment): ARHGC_HUMAN - Also known as KIAA0382, LARG. Experimental evidence at protein level: Swiss-Prot protein existence level 1. May play a role in the regulation of RhoA GTPase by guanine nucleotide-binding alpha-12 (GNA12) and alpha-13 (GNA13). Acts as guanine nucleotide exchange factor (GEF) for RhoA GTPase and may act as GTPase-activating protein (GAP) for GNA12 and GNA13. From Homo sapiens (Human).
   2588..2905    +  CDS            miniSOG: miniSOG is a basic (constitutively fluorescent) cyan fluorescent protein published in 2011, derived from Arabidopsis thaliana. It requires the cofactor flavin for fluorescence.
   3023..3066    +  CDS            K-Ras (fragment): human small GTPase proto-oncoprotein
   3083..3166    +  CDS            large T antigen (fragment): large T antigen from SV40 (simian virus 40)
   3189..3310    +  polyA_signal   SV40 poly(A) signal: SV40 polyadenylation signal
   3344..3772    -  rep_origin     f1 ori (sequence partly withheld): f1 bacteriophage origin of replication; arrow indicates direction of (+) strand synthesis
   3799..3903    +  promoter       AmpR promoter: bla
   3905..4262    +  promoter       SV40 promoter: SV40 enhancer and early promoter
   4297..5091    +  CDS            NeoR/KanR: aminoglycoside phosphotransferase from Tn5; aph(3')-II (or nptII); confers resistance to neomycin, kanamycin, and G418 (Geneticin®)
   5112..5264    +  CDS            ble (fragment): BLE_KLEPN - Experimental evidence at protein level: Swiss-Prot protein existence level 1. Binding protein with a strong affinity to the bleomycin family of antibiotics. Binds to CL990; an antimitotic-antibiotic compound. From Klebsiella pneumoniae.
   5323..5370    +  polyA_signal   HSV TK poly(A) signal: herpes simplex virus thymidine kinase polyadenylation signal (Cole and Stacy, 1985)
   5461..5477    -  polyA_signal   bGH poly(A) signal (fragment): bovine growth hormone polyadenylation signal
   5699..6287    +  rep_origin     ori: high-copy-number ColE1/pMB1/pBR322/pUC origin of replication
>Addgene plasmid #173870 | mCherry-NES-SspB-LARG-DH-P2A-iLIDcaax | addgene full sequence | sequence record 341719 | Addgene NGS Result
TCACATGTTCTTTCCTGCGTTATCCCCTGATTCTGTGGATAACCGTATTACCGCCATGCATTAGTTATTA
ATAGTAATCAATTACGGGGTCATTAGTTCATAGCCCATATATGGAGTTCCGCGTTACATAACTTACGGTA
AATGGCCCGCCTGGCTGACCGCCCAACGACCCCCGCCCATTGACGTCAATAATGACGTATGTTCCCATAG
TAACGCCAATAGGGACTTTCCATTGACGTCAATGGGTGGAGTATTTACGGTAAACTGCCCACTTGGCAGT
ACATCAAGTGTATCATATGCCAAGTACGCCCCCTATTGACGTCAATGACGGTAAATGGCCCGCCTGGCAT
TATGCCCAGTACATGACCTTATGGGACTTTCCTACTTGGCAGTACATCTACGTATTAGTCATCGCTATTA
CCATGGTGATGCGGTTTTGGCAGTACATCAATGGGCGTGGATAGCGGTTTGACTCACGGGGATTTCCAAG
TCTCCACCCCATTGACGTCAATGGGAGTTTGTTTTGGCACCAAAATCAACGGGACTTTCCAAAATGTCGT
AACAACTCCGCCCCATTGACGCAAATGGGCGGTAGGCGTGTACGGTGGGAGGTCTATATAAGCAGAGCTG
GTTTAGTGAACCGTCAGATCCGCTAGCGCTACCGGTCGCCACCATGGTGAGCAAGGGCGAGGAGGATAAC
ATGGCCATCATCAAGGAGTTCATGCGCTTCAAGGTGCACATGGAGGGCTCCGTGAACGGCCACGAGTTCG
AGATCGAGGGCGAGGGCGAGGGCCGCCCCTACGAGGGCACCCAGACCGCCAAGCTGAAGGTGACCAAGGG
TGGCCCCCTGCCCTTCGCCTGGGACATCCTGTCCCCTCAGTTCATGTACGGCTCCAAGGCCTACGTGAAG
CACCCCGCCGACATCCCCGACTACTTGAAGCTGTCCTTCCCCGAGGGCTTCAAGTGGGAGCGCGTGATGA
ACTTCGAGGACGGCGGCGTGGTGACCGTGACCCAGGACTCCTCCCTGCAGGACGGCGAGTTCATCTACAA
GGTGAAGCTGCGCGGCACCAACTTCCCCTCCGACGGCCCCGTAATGCAGAAGAAGACCATGGGCTGGGAG
GCCTCCTCCGAGCGGATGTACCCCGAGGACGGCGCCCTGAAGGGCGAGATCAAGCAGAGGCTGAAGCTGA
AGGACGGCGGCCACTACGACGCTGAGGTCAAGACCACCTACAAGGCCAAGAAGCCCGTGCAGCTGCCCGG
CGCCTACAACGTCAACATCAAGTTGGACATCACCTCCCACAACGAGGACTACACCATCGTGGAACAGTAC
GAACGCGCCGAGGGCCGCCACTCCACCGGCGGCATGGACGAGCTGTACAAGTTCGGCATTGATCTGAGCG
GCCTGACCCTGGGTACCAGTGCTGGAGGTAGCTCCCCGAAACGCCCTAAGCTGCTGCGTGAATATTACGA
TTGGCTGGTTGATAACAGCTTTACCCCATATCTGGTGGTGGATGCCACATACCTGGGCGTGAACGTGCCC
GTGGAGTATGTGAAAGACGGTCAGATCGTGCTGAATCTGTCTGCAAGTGCGACCGGCAACCTGCAACTGA
CAAATGATTTTATCCAGTTCAACGCCCGCTTTAAGGGCGTGTCTCGTGAACTGTATATCCCGATGGGTGC
CGCTCTGGCCATTTACGCTCGCGAGAACGGCGATGGTGTGATGTTCGAACCAGAAGAAATCTATGACGAG
CTGAATATTGGTCTCGACAGTGCTGGAGGTAGTGCTGGAGGTTCAGCTGGTGGACTCGAGCCACCCAACT
GGCAGCAGCTTGTTAGTCGAGAAGTGTTACTGGGACTAAAACCTTGTGAAATCAAAAGACAGGAAGTGAT
TAATGAATTGTTCTACACTGAAAGAGCTCATGTTCGAACACTGAAGGTTCTTGATCAAGTGTTCTATCAG
CGAGTATCCAGAGAAGGAATTCTGTCACCCTCAGAGCTACGGAAAATTTTTTCAAACTTGGAAGATATTC
TTCAACTTCATATTGGATTGAATGAACAAATGAAGGCTGTTCGAAAGAGAAATGAGACCTCTGTTATCGA
TCAGATTGGGGAAGATTTGCTGACATGGTTCAGCGGACCAGGAGAGGAGAAATTGAAACATGCTGCTGCT
ACCTTTTGCAGTAACCAACCTTTCGCCCTGGAAATGATCAAATCTCGTCAGAAAAAGGATTCTCGATTTC
AGACTTTTGTGCAAGATGCTGAAAGTAATCCACTGTGTCGTCGTCTTCAACTGAAGGATATTATTCCCAC
TCAAATGCAAAGGCTTACTAAGTACCCACTTCTGTTGGATAATATTGCCAAATACACAGAATGGCCAACA
GAAAGGGAGAAGGTGAAGAAAGCTGCAGATCACTGTCGTCAGATCTTAAATTATGTAAATCAGGCTGTCA
AGGAGGCAGAAAACAAGCAGCGCCCGCGGGGAAGCGGAGCTACTAACTTCAGCCTGCTGAAGCAGGCTGG
AGACGTGGAGGAGAACCCTGGACCTGCACCGGGATCCGGGGAGTTTCTGGCAACCACACTGGAACGGATC
GAGAAAAATTTCGTGATTACTGATCCGAGACTGCCTGACAACCCAATCATTTTTGCGAGCGATTCCTTCC
TGCAGCTGACAGAATATTCTCGGGAAGAGATCCTGGGGCGCAATTGCCGTTTTCTGCAGGGACCCGAGAC
AGACCGTGCCACTGTTCGGAAAATCAGAGATGCTATTGACAACCAGACTGAAGTGACCGTTCAGCTGATC
AATTATACCAAGAGCGGCAAGAAGTTCTGGAACGTGTTCCACCTGCAGCCGATGCGCGATTATAAGGGCG
ACGTCCAGTACTTCATTGGCGTGCAGCTGGATGGCACCGAACGTCTTCATGGCGCCGCTGAGCGTGAGGC
GGTCTGCCTGATCAAAAAGACAGCCTTTCAGATTGCTGAGGCAGCGAACGACGAAAATTACTTTGGAAGC
GGGAGTGGGAGCAAAAAGAAGAAAAAGAAGTCAAAGACAAAGTGTGTAATTATGTAGGCGGCCGCGACTC
TAGATCATAATCAGCCATACCACATTTGTAGAGGTTTTACTTGCTTTAAAAAACCTCCCACACCTCCCCC
TGAACCTGAAACATAAAATGAATGCAATTGTTGTTGTTAACTTGTTTATTGCAGCTTATAATGGTTACAA
ATAAAGCAATAGCATCACAAATTTCACAAATAAAGCATTTTTTTCACTGCATTCTAGTTGTGGTTTGTCC
AAACTCATCAATGTATCTTAAGGCGTAAATTGTAAGCGTTAATATTTTGTTAAAATTCGCGTTAAATTTT
TGTTAAATCAGCTCATTTTTTAACCAATAGGCCGAAATCGGCAAAATCCCTTATAAATCAAAAGAATAGA
CCGAGATAGGGT
[37 nt withheld, positions 3443-3479]
AAAGAACGTGGACTCCAACGTCAAAGG
[49 nt withheld, positions 3507-3555]
T
[91 nt withheld, positions 3557-3647]
G
[124 nt withheld, positions 3649-3772]
CAGGTGGCACTTTTCGGGGAAATGTGCGCGGAACCCCTATTTGTTTATTTTTCTAAATACATTCAAATAT
GTATCCGCTCATGAGACAATAACCCTGATAAATGCTTCAATAATATTGAAAAAGGAAGAGTCCTGAGGCG
GAAAGAACCAGCTGTGGAATGTGTGTCAGTTAGGGTGTGGAAAGTCCCCAGGCTCCCCAGCAGGCAGAAG
TATGCAAAGCATGCATCTCAATTAGTCAGCAACCAGGTGTGGAAAGTCCCCAGGCTCCCCAGCAGGCAGA
AGTATGCAAAGCATGCATCTCAATTAGTCAGCAACCATAGTCCCGCCCCTAACTCCGCCCATCCCGCCCC
TAACTCCGCCCAGTTCCGCCCATTCTCCGCCCCATGGCTGACTAATTTTTTTTATTTATGCAGAGGCCGA
GGCCGCCTCGGCCTCTGAGCTATTCCAGAAGTAGTGAGGAGGCTTTTTTGGAGGCCTAGGCTTTTGCAAA
GATCGATCAAGAGACAGGATGAGGATCGTTTCGCATGATTGAACAAGATGGATTGCACGCAGGTTCTCCG
GCCGCTTGGGTGGAGAGGCTATTCGGCTATGACTGGGCACAACAGACAATCGGCTGCTCTGATGCCGCCG
TGTTCCGGCTGTCAGCGCAGGGGCGCCCGGTTCTTTTTGTCAAGACCGACCTGTCCGGTGCCCTGAATGA
ACTGCAAGACGAGGCAGCGCGGCTATCGTGGCTGGCCACGACGGGCGTTCCTTGCGCAGCTGTGCTCGAC
GTTGTCACTGAAGCGGGAAGGGACTGGCTGCTATTGGGCGAAGTGCCGGGGCAGGATCTCCTGTCATCTC
ACCTTGCTCCTGCCGAGAAAGTATCCATCATGGCTGATGCAATGCGGCGGCTGCATACGCTTGATCCGGC
TACCTGCCCATTCGACCACCAAGCGAAACATCGCATCGAGCGAGCACGTACTCGGATGGAAGCCGGTCTT
GTCGATCAGGATGATCTGGACGAAGAGCATCAGGGGCTCGCGCCAGCCGAACTGTTCGCCAGGCTCAAGG
CGAGCATGCCCGACGGCGAGGATCTCGTCGTGACCCATGGCGATGCCTGCTTGCCGAATATCATGGTGGA
AAATGGCCGCTTTTCTGGATTCATCGACTGTGGCCGGCTGGGTGTGGCGGACCGCTATCAGGACATAGCG
TTGGCTACCCGTGATATTGCTGAAGAGCTTGGCGGCGAATGGGCTGACCGCTTCCTCGTGCTTTACGGTA
TCGCCGCTCCCGATTCGCAGCGCATCGCCTTCTATCGCCTTCTTGACGAGTTCTTCTGAGCGGGACTCTG
GGGTTCGAAATGACCGACCAAGCGACGCCCAACCTGCCATCACGAGATTTCGATTCCACCGCCGCCTTCT
ATGAAAGGTTGGGCTTCGGAATCGTTTTCCGGGACGCCGGCTGGATGATCCTCCAGCGCGGGGATCTCAT
GCTGGAGTTCTTCGCCCACCCTAGGGGGAGGCTAACTGAAACACGGAAGGAGACAATACCGGAAGGAACC
CGCGCTATGACGGCAATAAAAAGACAGAATAAAACGCACGGTGTTGGGTCGTTTGTTCATAAACGCGGGG
TTCGGTCCCAGGGCTGGCACTCTGTCGATACCCCACCGAGACCCCATTGGGGCCAATACGCCCGCGTTTC
TTCCTTTTCCCCACCCCACCCCCCAAGTTCGGGTGAAGGCCCAGGGCTCGCAGCCAACGTCGGGGCGGCA
GGCCCTGCCATAGCCTCAGGTTACTCATATATACTTTAGATTGATTTAAAACTTCATTTTTAATTTAAAA
GGATCTAGGTGAAGATCCTTTTTGATAATCTCATGACCAAAATCCCTTAACGTGAGTTTTCGTTCCACTG
AGCGTCAGACCCCGTAGAAAAGATCAAAGGATCTTCTTGAGATCCTTTTTTTCTGCGCGTAATCTGCTGC
TTGCAAACAAAAAAACCACCGCTACCAGCGGTGGTTTGTTTGCCGGATCAAGAGCTACCAACTCTTTTTC
CGAAGGTAACTGGCTTCAGCAGAGCGCAGATACCAAATACTGTTCTTCTAGTGTAGCCGTAGTTAGGCCA
CCACTTCAAGAACTCTGTAGCACCGCCTACATACCTCGCTCTGCTAATCCTGTTACCAGTGGCTGCTGCC
AGTGGCGATAAGTCGTGTCTTACCGGGTTGGACTCAAGACGATAGTTACCGGATAAGGCGCAGCGGTCGG
GCTGAACGGGGGGTTCGTGCACACAGCCCAGCTTGGAGCGAACGACCTACACCGAACTGAGATACCTACA
GCGTGAGCTATGAGAAAGCGCCACGCTTCCCGAAGGGAGAAAGGCGGACAGGTATCCGGTAAGCGGCAGG
GTCGGAACAGGAGAGCGCACGAGGGAGCTTCCAGGGGGAAACGCCTGGTATCTTTATAGTCCTGTCGGGT
TTCGCCACCTCTGACTTGAGCGTCGATTTTTGTGATGCTCGTCAGGGGGGCGGAGCCTATGGAAAAACGC
CAGCAACGCGGCCTTTTTACGGTTCCTGGCCTTTTGCTGGCCTTTTGC
